>Addgene plasmid #165489 | pGEM-HE-2xLyn-ERex-Venus-bPAC(F198Y) | addgene full sequence | sequence record 330305 | Addgene NGS Result
TAATACGACTCACTATAGGGCGAATTAATTCGAGCTCGGTACCCAGCTTGCTTGTTCTTTTTGCAGAAGC
TCAGAATAAACGCTCAACTTTGGCAGATCAATTCCCCGGGGATCCGCCACCATGGGATGTATCAAATCGA
AAGGTAAGGACAGCCTGTCAGGAAGTGGTTGCATTAAGAGCAAGGGAAAGGATTCGTTCTGCTATGAAAA
TGAAGTTGCCAGATCTGTGAGCAAGGGCGAGGAGCTGTTCACCGGGGTGGTGCCCATCCTGGTCGAGCTG
GACGGCGACGTAAACGGCCACAAGTTCAGCGTGTCCGGCGAGGGCGAGGGCGATGCCACCTACGGCAAGC
TGACCCTGAAGCTGATCTGCACCACCGGCAAGCTGCCCGTGCCCTGGCCCACCCTCGTGACCACCCTGGG
CTACGGCCTGCAGTGCTTCGCCCGCTACCCCGACCACATGAAGCAGCACGACTTCTTCAAGTCCGCCATG
CCCGAAGGCTACGTCCAGGAGCGCACCATCTTCTTCAAGGACGACGGCAACTACAAGACCCGCGCCGAGG
TGAAGTTCGAGGGCGACACCCTGGTGAACCGCATCGAGCTGAAGGGCATCGACTTCAAGGAGGACGGCAA
CATCCTGGGGCACAAGCTGGAGTACAACTACAACAGCCACAACGTCTATATCACCGCCGACAAGCAGAAG
AACGGCATCAAGGCCAACTTCAAGATCCGCCACAACATCGAGGACGGCGGCGTGCAGCTCGCCGACCACT
ACCAGCAGAACACCCCCATCGGCGACGGCCCCGTGCTGCTGCCCGACAACCACTACCTGAGCTACCAGTC
CGCCCTGAGCAAAGACCCCAACGAGAAGCGCGATCACATGGTCCTGCTGGAGTTCGTGACCGCCGCCGGG
ATCACTCTCGGCATGGACGAGCTGTACAAGCTCGAGAAGATGAAGCGGCTGGTGTACATCAGCAAGATCA
GCGGCCACCTGAGCCTGGAAGAGATCCAGCGGATCGGCAAGGTGTCCATCAAGAACAACCAGCGGGACAA
CATCACCGGCGTGCTGCTGTACCTGCAGGGCCTGTTCTTCCAGATCCTGGAAGGCGAGAACGAGAAGGTG
GACAAGCTGTACAAGAAAATCCTGGTGGACGACCGGCACACCAACATCCTGTGCCTGAAAACCGAGTACG
ACATCACCGACCGGATGTTCCCCAACTGGGCCATGAAAACCATCAACCTGAACGAGAACAGCGAGCTGAT
GATCCAGCCCATCAAGAGCCTGCTGCAGACCATCACCCAGAGCCACCGGGTGCTGGAAAAGTACATGCCC
GCCAGAGTGATCTACCTGATCAACCAGGGCATCAACCCCCTGACCGTGGAGCCCCAGCTGGTCGAGAAGA
TCATCTTCTTCAGCGACATCCTGGCCTTCAGCACCCTGACCGAGAAGCTGCCCGTGAACGAGGTGGTCAT
CCTGGTCAACCGGTACTTCAGCATCTGCACCCGGATCATCAGCGCCTACGGCGGCGAAGTGACCAAATAT
ATTGGCGATTGCGTGATGGCCAGCTTCACCAAAGAGCAGGGCGACGCCGCCATCCGGACCAGCCTGGACA
TCATCTCCGAGCTGAAGCAGCTGCGGCACCACGTGGAGGCCACCAACCCCCTGCACCTGCTGTACACCGG
CATCGGCCTGAGCTACGGCCACGTGATCGAGGGCAACATGGGCAGCAGCCTGAAGATGGACCACACCCTG
CTGGGGGACGCCGTGAACGTGGCCGCCAGGCTGGAAGCCCTGACAAGACAGCTGCCCTACGCCCTGGCCT
TTACAGCCGGCGTGAAGAAGTGCTGCCAGGCCCAGTGGACCTTCATCAACCTGGGAGCCCACCAGGTCAA
GGGCAAGCAGGAAGCCATCGAGGTCTACACCGTGAATGAGGCCCAGAAGTACTACGACACCCTGCAGATC
ACCCAGCTGATCCGGCAGACCCTGGAAAACGACAAGTAGACTAGTTAAGCTTGATCTGGTTACCACTAAA
CCAGCCTCAAGAACACCCGAATGGAGTCTCTAAGCTACATAATACCAACTTACACTTTACAAAATGTTGT
CCCCCAAAATGTAGCCATTCGTATCTGCTCCTAATAAAAAGAAAGTTTCTTCACATTCTAAAAAAAAAAA
AAAAAAAAAAAAAAAAAAAAAAMCCCCCCCCCCCCCCCCCTGCAGGCATGCAAGCTAGCTTGAGTATTCT
ATAGTGTCACCTAAATAGCTTGGCGTAATCATGGTCATAGCTGTTTCCTGTGTGAAATTGTTATCCGCTC
ACAATTCCACACAACATACGAGCCGGAAGCATAAAGTGTAAAGCCTGGGGTGCCTAATGAGTGAGCTAAC
TCACATTAATTGCGTTGCGCTCACTGCCCGCTTTCCAGTCGGGAAACCTGTCGTGCCAGCTGCATTAATG
AATCGGCCAACGCGCGGGGAGAGGCGGTTTGCGTATTGGGCGCTCTTCCGCTTCCTCGCTCACTGACTCG
CTGCGCTCGGTCGTTCGGCTGCGGCGAGCGGTATCAGCTCACTCAAAGGCGGTAATACGGTTATCCACAG
AATCAGGGGATAACGCAGGAAAGAACATGTGAGCAAAAGGCCAGCAAAAGGCCAGGAACCGTAAAAAGGC
CGCGTTGCTGGCGTTTTTCCATAGGCTCCGCCCCCCTGACGAGCATCACAAAAATCGACGCTCAAGTCAG
AGGTGGCGAAACCCGACAGGACTATAAAGATACCAGGCGTTTCCCCCTGGAAGCTCCCTCGTGCGCTCTC
CTGTTCCGACCCTGCCGCTTACCGGATACCTGTCCGCCTTTCTCCCTTCGGGAAGCGTGGCGCTTTCTCA
TAGCTCACGCTGTAGGTATCTCAGTTCGGTGTAGGTCGTTCGCTCCAAGCTGGGCTGTGTGCACGAACCC
CCCGTTCAGCCCGACCGCTGCGCCTTATCCGGTAACTATCGTCTTGAGTCCAACCCGGTAAGACACGACT
TATCGCCACTGGCAGCAGCCACTGGTAACAGGATTAGCAGAGCGAGGTATGTAGGCGGTGCTACAGAGTT
CTTGAAGTGGTGGCCTAACTACGGCTACACTAGAAGAACAGTATTTGGTATCTGCGCTCTGCTGAAGCCA
GTTACCTTCGGAAAAAGAGTTGGTAGCTCTTGATCCGGCAAACAAACCACCGCTGGTAGCGGTGGTTTTT
TTGTTTGCAAGCAGCAGATTACGCGCAGAAAAAAAGGATCTCAAGAAGATCCTTTGATCTTTTCTACGGG
GTCTGACGCTCAGTGGAACGAAAACTCACGTTAAGGGATTTTGGTCATGAGATTATCAAAAAGGATCTTC
ACCTAGATCCTTTTAAATTAAAAATGAAGTTTTAAATCAATCTAAAGTATATATGAGTAAACTTGGTCTG
ACAGTTACCAATGCTTAATCAGTGAGGCACCTATCTCAGCGATCTGTCTATTTCGTTCATCCATAGTTGC
CTGACTCCCCGTCGTGTAGATAACTACGATACGGGAGGGCTTACCATCTGGCCCCAGTGCTGCAATGATA
CCGCGAGACCCACGCTCACCGGCTCCAGATTTATCAGCAATAAACCAGCCAGCCGGAAGGGCCGAGCGCA
GAAGTGGTCCTGCAACTTTATCCGCCTCCATCCAGTCTATTAATTGTTGCCGGGAAGCTAGAGTAAGTAG
TTCGCCAGTTAATAGTTTGCGCAACGTTGTTGCCATTGCTACAGGCATCGTGGTGTCACGCTCGTCGTTT
GGTATGGCTTCATTCAGCTCCGGTTCCCAACGATCAAGGCGAGTTACATGATCCCCCATGTTGTGCAAAA
AAGCGGTTAGCTCCTTCGGTCCTCCGATCGTTGTCAGAAGTAAGTTGGCCGCAGTGTTATCACTCATGGT
TATGGCAGCACTGCATAATTCTCTTACTGTCATGCCATCCGTAAGATGCTTTTCTGTGACTGGTGAGTAC
TCAACCAAGTCATTCTGAGAATAGTGTATGCGGCGACCGAGTTGCTCTTGCCCGGCGTCAATACGGGATA
ATACCGCGCCACATAGCAGAACTTTAAAAGTGCTCATCATTGGAAAACGTTCTTCGGGGCGAAAACTCTC
AAGGATCTTACCGCTGTTGAGATCCAGTTCGATGTAACCCACTCGTGCACCCAACTGATCTTCAGCATCT
TTTACTTTCACCAGCGTTTCTGGGTGAGCAAAAACAGGAAGGCAAAATGCCGCAAAAAAGGGAATAAGGG
CGACACGGAAATGTTGAATACTCATACTCTTCCTTTTTCAATATTATTGAAGCATTTATCAGGGTTATTG
TCTCATGAGCGGATACATATTTGAATGTATTTAGAAAAATAAACAAATAGGGGTTCCGCGCACATTTCCC
CGAAAAGTGCCACCTGACGTCTAAGAAACCATTATTATCATGACATTAACCTATAAAAATAGGCGTATCA
CGAGGCCCTTTCGTCTCGCGCGTTTCGGTGATGACGGTGAAAACCTCTGACACATGCAGCTCCCGGAGAC
GGTCACAGCTTGTCTGTAAGCGGATGCCGGGAGCAGACAAGCCCGTCAGGGCGCGTCAGCGGGTGTTGGC
GGGTGTCGGGGCTGGCTTAACTATGCGGCATCAGAGCAGATTGTACTGAGAGTGCACCATATGCGGTGTG
AAATACCGCACAGATGCGTAAGGAGAAAATACCGCATCAGGCGCCATTCGCCATTCAGGCTGCGCAACTG
TTGGGAAGGGCGATCGGTGCGGGCCTCTTCGCTATTACGCCAGCTGGCGAAAGGGGGATGTGCTGCAAGG
CGATTAAGTTGGGTAACGCCAGGGTTTTCCCAGTCACGACGTTGTAAAACGACGGCCAGTGAATTG
Features (pLannotate 1.2.2; 17 found; start..end, strand, type, name):
      1..19      +  promoter       T7 promoter: promoter for bacteriophage T7 RNA polymerase
     27..44      +  misc_feature   MCS (fragment): pUC18/19 multiple cloning site
     51..93      +  5'UTR          Xenopus globin 5'-UTR: translational enhancer from the 5'-UTR of the major beta-globin gene of Xenopus laevis
    227..940     +  CDS            Venus: Venus is a basic (constitutively fluorescent) yellow fluorescent protein published in 2002, derived from Aequorea victoria. It is reported to be a rapidly-maturing weak dimer with moderate acid sensitivity.
   2029..2154    +  3'UTR          Xenopus globin 3'-UTR: 3'-UTR of the major beta-globin gene of Xenopus laevis
   2209..2226    +  misc_feature   MCS (fragment): pUC18/19 multiple cloning site
   2238..2256    -  promoter       SP6 promoter: promoter for bacteriophage SP6 RNA polymerase
   2298..2314    -  protein_bind   lac operator: The lac repressor binds to the lac operator to inhibit transcription in E. coli. This inhibition can be relieved by adding lactose or isopropyl-β-D-thiogalactopyranoside (IPTG). lac repressor encoded by lacI
   2322..2352    -  promoter       lac promoter: promoter for the E. coli lac operon
   2367..2388    -  protein_bind   CAP binding site: CAP binding activates transcription in the presence of cAMP. E. coli catabolite activator protein
   2401..2493    -  CDS            lacI (fragment): lac repressor; lacI; The lac repressor binds to the lac operator to inhibit transcription in E. coli. This inhibition can be relieved by adding lactose or isopropyl-β-D-thiogalactopyranoside (IPTG).
   2676..3264    -  rep_origin     ori: high-copy-number ColE1/pMB1/pBR322/pUC origin of replication
   3435..4295    -  CDS            AmpR: β-lactamase; bla; confers resistance to ampicillin, carbenicillin, and related antibiotics
   4296..4400    -  promoter       AmpR promoter: bla
   4495..4530    +  CDS            rop (fragment): Rop protein, which maintains plasmids at low copy number; rop
   4632..4731    +  misc_feature   bom (fragment): basis of mobility region from pBR322
   4737..4894    -  CDS            lacZα (fragment): LacZα fragment of β-galactosidase; lacZ fragment
