[The description below was written by a language model from this plasmid's Addgene catalogue record and pLannotate feature annotations shown in this document.]
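Description:
pGEM-HE-2xLyn-ERex-Venus-bPAC(F198Y) is a 4,896 bp plasmid built on pGEM-HE, a derivative of pGEM3Z adapted for making cRNA for expression in Xenopus oocytes. It is maintained in E. coli as a high-copy plasmid through a ColE1/pUC-type origin and is selected with ampicillin via the β-lactamase gene. Remnants of the parental backbone (lac promoter/operator, CAP site, and fragments of lacI, lacZα, rop and bom) are annotated but play no evident role in the construct's intended use.

The 1,878 bp insert, cloned between BamHI and HindIII, encodes PACmn, a synthetic fusion in which two Lyn-derived membrane-anchoring motifs and an ER export signal precede the yellow fluorescent protein Venus and the photoactivated adenylyl cyclase bPAC from Beggiatoa carrying the F198Y substitution. The feature table annotates only Venus within this reading frame. The Lyn, ERex and bPAC segments are unannotated, but the unassigned space flanking Venus is consistent with the order given in the name. A T7 promoter sits upstream, and the coding region is flanked by the 5′ and 3′ untranslated regions of Xenopus laevis major β-globin, which are the hallmark of pGEM-HE and promote stability and efficient translation of injected transcripts. An SP6 promoter lies downstream in the opposite orientation.

According to the record, the plasmid is used for Xenopus oocyte expression of PACmn, a membrane-anchored, light-activated cyclase with absent or reduced dark activity. This enables optogenetic control of intracellular cAMP, with Venus fluorescence reporting expression and localisation.
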