Addgene plasmid #165489: pGEM-HE-2xLyn-ERex-Venus-bPAC(F198Y)
Purpose: Xenopus oocyte expression of PACmn, a photoactivatable adenylyl cyclase derived from bPAC, membrane-anchored, no/reduced dark activity
Depositing lab: Thomas Oertner. Depositing organization: Universitaetsklinikum Hamburg-Eppendorf. Publication: PACmn for improved optogenetic control of intracellular cAMP. Yang S, Constantin OM, Sachidanandan D, Hofmann H, Kunz TC, Kozjak-Pavlovic V, Oertner TG, Nagel G, Kittel RJ, Gee CE, Gao S. BMC Biol. 2021 Oct 18;19(1):227. doi: 10.1186/s12915-021-01151-9. PubMed 34663304.
Backbone
  Vector backbone: pGEM HE
  Backbone size w/o insert (bp): 3018
  Total vector size (bp): 4896
  Modifications to backbone: pGEM-HE is a derivative of pGEM3Z vector(Promega) modified after Liman, E.R., Tytgat, J. & Hess,P.; Neuron 9, 1992
  Vector type: Bacterial Expression ; cDNA expression, Xenopus Oocyte
Growth in bacteria
  Bacterial resistance: Ampicillin, 100 μg/mL
  Growth temperature: 37°C
  Growth strain: DH5alpha
  Copy number: High Copy
Gene/Insert
  Gene/Insert name: 2xLyn-ERex-Venus-bPAC(F198Y) (alt name: PACmn)
  Species: Synthetic; Beggiatoa
  Insert size (bp): 1878
  Promoter: T7
  Tag / fusion protein: Venus
  Cloning method: Restriction Enzyme; 5′ cloning site BamHI (not destroyed); 3′ cloning site HindIII (not destroyed)
  Sequencing primers: 5′ gaattaattcgagctcggtac; 3′ gtgtaagttggtattatgtag
Resource information
  A portion of this plasmid was derived from a plasmid made by: Plasmid was assembled in the lab of Georg Nagel
Terms and licenses: Academic/Nonprofit Terms; Industry Terms: Not Available to Industry
How to cite: pGEM-HE-2xLyn-ERex-Venus-bPAC(F198Y) was a gift from Thomas Oertner (Addgene plasmid # 165489 ; http://n2t.net/addgene:165489 ; RRID:Addgene_165489)
